Addgene plasmid #142687: TFORF0773
Purpose: Lentiviral vector for overexpressing transcription factor ORFs with unique 24-bp barcodes. Barcodes facilitate identification of transcription factors in pooled screens.
Depositing lab: Feng Zhang. Depositing organization: Broad Institute. Publication: A transcription factor atlas of directed differentiation. Joung J, Ma S, Tay T, Geiger-Schuller KR, Kirchgatterer PC, Verdine VK, Guo B, Arias-Garcia MA, Allen WE, Singh A, Kuksenko O, Abudayyeh OO, Gootenberg JS, Fu Z, Macrae RK, Buenrostro JD, Regev A, Zhang F. Cell. 2023 Jan 5;186(1):209-229.e26. doi: 10.1016/j.cell.2022.11.026. PubMed 36608654.
Backbone
  Vector backbone: pLX_TRC317
  Backbone manufacturer: Broad Institute Genetic Perturbation Platform
  Backbone size w/o insert (bp): 8264
  Vector type: Mammalian Expression, Lentiviral
  Selectable markers: Puromycin
Growth in bacteria
  Bacterial resistance: Ampicillin, 100 μg/mL
  Growth temperature: 37°C
  Growth strain: NEB Stable
  Copy number: High Copy
Gene/Insert
  Gene/Insert name: ZNF92
  Species: H. sapiens (human)
  Insert size (bp): 1766
  Entrez Gene: ZNF92 (a.k.a. TF12, HPF12, HTF12)
  Promoter: EF1a
  Cloning method: Unknown
  Sequencing primers: 5′ GGGTGGAGACTGAAGTTAGGCCAG; 3′ CACATAGCGTAAAAGGAGCAACATAG
Terms and licenses: Academic/Nonprofit Terms; Industry Terms: Not Available to Industry
Depositor comments: NM_001287532,ENST00000357512 . The transcription factor ORF portion of this plasmid was synthesized by Genewiz. Please test multiple small colonies in case of plasmid recombination. To make this collection available in a timely manner, a portion of this collection was not fully sequenced by Addgene. If an Addgene verified full plasmid sequence is not available, please contact us prior to placing an order to request the full sequence.
How to cite: TFORF0773 was a gift from Feng Zhang (Addgene plasmid # 142687 ; http://n2t.net/addgene:142687 ; RRID:Addgene_142687)
