[The description below was written by a language model from this plasmid's Addgene catalogue record and pLannotate feature annotations shown in this document.]
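Description:
TFORF0773 is a third-generation-style, self-inactivating lentiviral expression plasmid built on the pLX_TRC317 backbone and carrying the human zinc-finger transcription factor ZNF92 as a synthesized open reading frame. It belongs to a barcoded transcription factor ORF collection in which each construct carries a unique 24-bp barcode, so that the factor delivered to a cell can be identified by sequencing in pooled overexpression screens such as directed-differentiation screens. In bacteria the plasmid is maintained by a high-copy ColE1/pUC-type origin with ampicillin resistance (β-lactamase). An f1 origin and leftover lac, T7 and T3 cloning-vector elements are also present. The depositor warns that recombination can occur, as is common for LTR-containing plasmids.

The viral genome is transcribed from an RSV promoter fused to a truncated HIV-1 5' LTR, followed by the Ψ packaging signal, a partial gag sequence and the RRE for Rev-dependent nuclear export, and it ends in a ΔU3 3' LTR with a downstream SV40 polyadenylation signal. Inside this unit, an SV40 early promoter/origin drives puromycin N-acetyltransferase for selecting transduced mammalian cells. A cPPT/CTS element follows, and then the EF-1α promoter drives constitutive expression of the ZNF92 ORF. A WPRE downstream of the ORF enhances transcript stability and expression.

The automated annotation labels only short stretches of the insert, assigning the 5' part to the related protein ZNF679 and the 3' end to ZNF92. This probably reflects homology among KRAB zinc-finger family members rather than a chimeric insert. The barcode itself is not annotated; it may lie in the short interval between the ORF and the WPRE, where a small U6-like fragment is called, but the record does not confirm its position.
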