Features (pLannotate 1.2.2; 32 found; start..end, strand, type, name):
      5..231     +  promoter       RSV promoter: Rous sarcoma virus enhancer/promoter
    232..412     +  LTR            5' LTR (truncated): truncated 5' long terminal repeat (LTR) from HIV-1
    459..584     +  misc_feature   HIV-1 Ψ: packaging signal of human immunodeficiency virus type 1
    568..931     +  CDS            HIV-1 gag (fragment): gag protein from human immunodeficiency virus 1; gag
   1077..1310    +  misc_feature   RRE: The Rev response element (RRE) of HIV-1 allows for Rev-dependent mRNA export from the nucleus to the cytoplasm.
   1687..1713    +  CDS            Rev (fragment): human immunodeficiency virus 1 (HIV-1) Rev protein; rev; enhances nuclear export of unspliced and incompletely spliced viral mRNAs
   1720..1743    +  promoter       SV40 promoter (fragment): SV40 early promoter
   1744..1815    +  promoter       SV40 promoter (fragment): SV40 enhancer and early promoter
   1839..1974    +  rep_origin     SV40 ori: SV40 origin of replication
   2020..2616    +  CDS            PuroR (fragment): puromycin N-acetyltransferase; pac from Streptomyces; confers resistance to puromycin
   2665..2782    +  misc_feature   cPPT/CTS: central polypurine tract and central termination sequence of HIV-1
   2847..2913    +  CDS            small t antigen (fragment): SV40 (simian virus 40) small t antigen
   2920..4098    +  promoter       EF-1α promoter: strong constitutive promoter for human elongation factor EF-1α
   4115..4531    +  CDS            ZNF679 (fragment): ZN679_HUMAN - Experimental evidence at protein level: Swiss-Prot protein existence level 1. May be involved in transcriptional regulation. From Homo sapiens (Human).
   5711..5776    +  CDS            ZNF92 (fragment): ZNF92_HUMAN - Experimental evidence at protein level: Swiss-Prot protein existence level 1. May be involved in transcriptional regulation. From Homo sapiens (Human).
   5792..5845    +  promoter       U6 promoter (fragment): RNA polymerase III promoter for human U6 snRNA
   5887..6475    +  misc_feature   WPRE: woodchuck hepatitis virus posttranscriptional regulatory element
   6526..6545    +  misc_feature   cPPT/CTS (fragment): central polypurine tract and central termination sequence of HIV-1
   6547..6780    +  LTR            3' LTR (ΔU3): self-inactivating 3' long terminal repeat (LTR) from HIV-1
   6858..6979    +  polyA_signal   SV40 poly(A) signal: SV40 polyadenylation signal
   7019..7154    +  rep_origin     SV40 ori: SV40 origin of replication
   7175..7193    -  promoter       T7 promoter: promoter for bacteriophage T7 RNA polymerase
   7201..7356    +  CDS            lacZα (fragment): LacZα fragment of β-galactosidase; lacZ fragment
   7361..7789    +  rep_origin     f1 ori (sequence partly withheld): f1 bacteriophage origin of replication; arrow indicates direction of (+) strand synthesis
   7842..7946    +  promoter       AmpR promoter: bla
   7947..8807    +  CDS            AmpR: β-lactamase; bla; confers resistance to ampicillin, carbenicillin, and related antibiotics
   8978..9566    +  rep_origin     ori: high-copy-number ColE1/pMB1/pBR322/pUC origin of replication
   9749..9841    +  CDS            lacI (fragment): lac repressor; lacI; The lac repressor binds to the lac operator to inhibit transcription in E. coli. This inhibition can be relieved by adding lactose or isopropyl-β-D-thiogalactopyranoside (IPTG).
   9854..9875    +  protein_bind   CAP binding site: CAP binding activates transcription in the presence of cAMP. E. coli catabolite activator protein
   9890..9920    +  promoter       lac promoter: promoter for the E. coli lac operon
   9928..9944    +  protein_bind   lac operator: The lac repressor binds to the lac operator to inhibit transcription in E. coli. This inhibition can be relieved by adding lactose or isopropyl-β-D-thiogalactopyranoside (IPTG). lac repressor encoded by lacI
   9989..10007   +  promoter       T3 promoter: promoter for bacteriophage T3 RNA polymerase
>Addgene plasmid #142687 | TFORF0773 | addgene full sequence | sequence record 397727 | Addgene NGS Result
TTAATGTAGTCTTATGCAATACTCTTGTAGTCTTGCAACATGGTAACGATGAGTTAGCAACATGCCTTAC
AAGGAGAGAAAAAGCACCGTGCATGCCGATTGGTGGAAGTAAGGTGGTACGATCGTGCCTTATTAGGAAG
GCAACAGACGGGTCTGACATGGATTGGACGAACCACTGAATTGCCGCATTGCAGAGATATTGTATTTAAG
TGCCTAGCTCGATACATAAACGGGTCTCTCTGGTTAGACCAGATCTGAGCCTGGGAGCTCTCTGGCTAAC
TAGGGAACCCACTGCTTAAGCCTCAATAAAGCTTGCCTTGAGTGCTTCAAGTAGTGTGTGCCCGTCTGTT
GTGTGACTCTGGTAACTAGAGATCCCTCAGACCCTTTTAGTCAGTGTGGAAAATCTCTAGCAGTGGCGCC
CGAACAGGGACTTGAAAGCGAAAGGGAAACCAGAGGAGCTCTCTCGACGCAGGACTCGGCTTGCTGAAGC
GCGCACGGCAAGAGGCGAGGGGCGGCGACTGGTGAGTACGCCAAAAATTTTGACTAGCGGAGGCTAGAAG
GAGAGAGATGGGTGCGAGAGCGTCAGTATTAAGCGGGGGAGAATTAGATCGCGATGGGAAAAAATTCGGT
TAAGGCCAGGGGGAAAGAAAAAATATAAATTAAAACATATAGTATGGGCAAGCAGGGAGCTAGAACGATT
CGCAGTTAATCCTGGCCTGTTAGAAACATCAGAAGGCTGTAGACAAATACTGGGACAGCTACAACCATCC
CTTCAGACAGGATCAGAAGAACTTAGATCATTATATAATACAGTAGCAACCCTCTATTGTGTGCATCAAA
GGATAGAGATAAAAGACACCAAGGAAGCTTTAGACAAGATAGAGGAAGAGCAAAACAAAAGTAAGACCAC
CGCACAGCAAGCGGCCGCTGATCTTCAGACCTGGAGGAGGAGATATGAGGGACAATTGGAGAAGTGAATT
ATATAAATATAAAGTAGTAAAAATTGAACCATTAGGAGTAGCACCCACCAAGGCAAAGAGAAGAGTGGTG
CAGAGAGAAAAAAGAGCAGTGGGAATAGGAGCTTTGTTCCTTGGGTTCTTGGGAGCAGCAGGAAGCACTA
TGGGCGCAGCGTCAATGACGCTGACGGTACAGGCCAGACAATTATTGTCTGGTATAGTGCAGCAGCAGAA
CAATTTGCTGAGGGCTATTGAGGCGCAACAGCATCTGTTGCAACTCACAGTCTGGGGCATCAAGCAGCTC
CAGGCAAGAATCCTGGCTGTGGAAAGATACCTAAAGGATCAACAGCTCCTGGGGATTTGGGGTTGCTCTG
GAAAACTCATTTGCACCACTGCTGTGCCTTGGAATGCTAGTTGGAGTAATAAATCTCTGGAACAGATTTG
GAATCACACGACCTGGATGGAGTGGGACAGAGAAATTAACAATTACACAAGCTTAATACACTCCTTAATT
GAAGAATCGCAAAACCAGCAAGAAAAGAATGAACAAGAATTATTGGAATTAGATAAATGGGCAAGTTTGT
GGAATTGGTTTAACATAACAAATTGGCTGTGGTATATAAAATTATTCATAATGATAGTAGGAGGCTTGGT
AGGTTTAAGAATAGTTTTTGCTGTACTTTCTATAGTGAATAGAGTTAGGCAGGGATATTCACCATTATCG
TTTCAGACCCACCTCCCAACCCCGAGGGGACCCATGCATTGCATCTCAATTAGTCAGCAACCAGGTGTGG
AAAGTCCCCAGGCTCCCCAGCAGGCAGAAGTATGCAAAGCATGCGTCTCAATTAGTCAGCAACCATAGTC
CCGCCCCTAACTCCGCCCATCCCGCCCCTAACTCCGCCCAGTTCCGCCCATTCTCCGCCCCATGGCTGAC
TAATTTTTTTTATTTATGCAGAGGCCGAGGCCGCCTCGGCCTCTGAGCTATTCCAGAAGTAGTGAGGAGG
CTTTTTTGGAGGCCTAGGCTTTTGCAAAAAGCTTTCTAGAGGTACCACCGGAGCTTACCATGACCGAGTA
CAAGCCCACGGTGCGCCTCGCCACCCGCGACGACGTCCCCAGGGCCGTACGCACCCTCGCCGCCGCGTTC
GCCGACTACCCCGCCACGCGCCACACCGTCGATCCGGACCGCCACATCGAGCGGGTCACCGAGCTGCAAG
AACTCTTCCTCACGCGCGTCGGGCTCGACATCGGCAAGGTGTGGGTCGCGGACGACGGCGCCGCCGTGGC
GGTCTGGACCACGCCGGAGAGCGTCGAAGCGGGGGCGGTGTTCGCCGAGATCGGCCCGCGCATGGCCGAG
TTGAGCGGTTCCCGGCTGGCCGCGCAGCAACAGATGGAAGGCCTCCTGGCGCCGCACCGGCCCAAGGAGC
CCGCGTGGTTCCTGGCCACCGTCGGCGTCTCGCCCGACCACCAGGGCAAGGGTCTGGGCAGCGCCGTCGT
GCTCCCCGGAGTGGAGGCGGCCGAGCGCGCCGGGGTGCCCGCCTTCCTGGAGACCTCCGCGCCCCGCAAC
CTCCCCTTCTACGAGCGGCTCGGCTTCACCGTCACCGCCGACGTCGAGGTGCCCGAAGGACCGCGCACCT
GGTGCATGACCCGCAAGCCCGGTGCCAGTTAACGAATTCTAGATCTTGAGACAAATGGCAGTATTCATCC
ACAATTTTAAAAGAAAAGGGGGGATTGGGGGGTACAGTGCAGGGGAAAGAATAGTAGACATAATAGCAAC
AGACATACAAACTAAAGAATTACAAAAACAAATTACAAAAATTCAAAATTTTCGGGTTTATTACAGGGAC
AGCAGAGATCCACTTTGGCGCCGGCTCGAGGCCTGCAGGTGCAAAGATGGATAAAGTTTTAAACAGAGAG
GAATCTTTGCAGCTAATGGACCTTCTAGGTCTTGAAAGGAGTGGGAATTGGCTCCGGTGCCCGTCAGTGG
GCAGAGCGCACATCGCCCACAGTCCCCGAGAAGTTGGGGGGAGGGGTCGGCAATTGAACCGGTGCCTAGA
GAAGGTGGCGCGGGGTAAACTGGGAAAGTGATGTCGTGTACTGGCTCCGCCTTTTTCCCGAGGGTGGGGG
AGAACCGTATATAAGTGCAGTAGTCGCCGTGAACGTTCTTTTTCGCAACGGGTTTGCCGCCAGAACACAG
GTAAGTGCCGTGTGTGGTTCCCGCGGGCCTGGCCTCTTTACGGGTTATGGCCCTTGCGTGCCTTGAATTA
CTTCCACCTGGCTGCAGTACGTGATTCTTGATCCCGAGCTTCGGGTTGGAAGTGGGTGGGAGAGTTCGAG
GCCTTGCGCTTAAGGAGCCCCTTCGCCTCGTGCTTGAGTTGAGGCCTGGCCTGGGCGCTGGGGCCGCCGC
GTGCGAATCTGGTGGCACCTTCGCGCCTGTCTCGCTGCTTTCGATAAGTCTCTAGCCATTTAAAATTTTT
GATGACCTGCTGCGACGCTTTTTTTCTGGCAAGATAGTCTTGTAAATGCGGGCCAAGATCTGCACACTGG
TATTTCGGTTTTTGGGGCCGCGGGCGGCGACGGGGCCCGTGCGTCCCAGCGCACATGTTCGGCGAGGCGG
GGCCTGCGAGCGCGGCCACCGAGAATCGGACGGGGGTAGTCTCAAGCTGGCCGGCCTGCTCTGGTGCCTG
GCCTCGCGCCGCCGTGTATCGCCCCGCCCTGGGCGGCAAGGCTGGCCCGGTCGGCACCAGTTGCGTGAGC
GGAAAGATGGCCGCTTCCCGGCCCTGCTGCAGGGAGCTCAAAATGGAGGACGCGGCGCTCGGGAGAGCGG
GCGGGTGAGTCACCCACACAAAGGAAAAGGGCCTTTCCGTCCTCAGCCGTCGCTTCATGTGACTCCACGG
AGTACCGGGCGCCGTCCAGGCACCTCGATTAGTTCTCGAGCTTTTGGAGTACGTCGTCTTTAGGTTGGGG
GGAGGGGTTTTATGCGATGGAGTTTCCCCACACTGAGTGGGTGGAGACTGAAGTTAGGCCAGCTTGGCAC
TTGATGTAATTCTCCTTGGAATTTGCCCTTTTTGAGTTTGGATCTTGGTTCATTCTCAAGCCTCAGACAG
TGGTTCAAAGTTTTTTTCTTCCATTTCAGGTGTCGTGAGGCTAGCACCGCCACCATGGGACCACTGACAT
TTAGGGATGTGAAAATAGAATTCTCTCTAGAGGAATGGCAATGCCTGGACACTGCGCAGCGGAATTTATA
TAGAGATGTGATGTTAGAGAACTACAGAAACCTGGTCTTCCTTGTTATGTGTTCTCATTTTGCCCAAGAT
GTTTGGCCAGAGCACAGCATAAAAGATTCTTTCCAAAAAGTGATACTGAGAACATATGGAAAATATGGAC
ATGAGAATTTACAGCTAAGAAAAGACCATAAAAGTGTGGATGCATGTAAGGTGTACAAAGGAGGTTATAA
TGGACTTAACCAGTGTTTGACAACTACTGACAGCAAGATATTTCAGTGTGATAAATATGTGAAAGTCTTT
CATAAATTTCCAAATGTAAATAGAAATAAGATAAGACATACTGGAAAGAAACCTTTCAAATGTAAAAACC
GTGGCAAATCATTTTGCATGCTTTCACAATTAACTCAACATAAGAAAATTCATACTAGAGAGTATTCTTA
CAAATGTGAAGAATGTGGTAAAGCCTTTAACTGGTCCTCAACCCTTACTAAACATAAGATAATTCATACT
GGAGAAAAACCCTACAAATGTGAAGAATGTGGCAAAGCTTTTAACCGGTCCTCAAATCTTACTAAACATA
AAATAATTCATACTGGAGAGAAACCCTACAAATGTGAAGAATGTGGCAAAGCTTTTAACCGGTCCTCAAC
CCTTACTAAACATAAAAGAATTCATACAGAAGAGAAACCCTACAAATGTGAAGAATGTGGCAAGGCCTTT
AACCAGTTCTCGATTCTTAATAAACATAAGAGAATTCATATGGAAGATAAACCCTACAAATGTGAAGAAT
GTGGCAAAGCCTTTAGAGTATTCTCAATTCTTAAAAAACATAAGATAATCCATACTGGGGAAAAACCATA
CAAATGTGAAGAATGTGGCAAAGCCTTTAACCAGTTCTCAAACCTTACTAAACATAAGATAATTCATACT
GGAGAGAAACCCTACAAATGTGATGAATGTGGCAAAGCCTTTAACCAGTCCTCAACCCTTACTAAACATA
AAAGAATTCATACGGGAGAAAAACCCTACAAATGTGAAGAATGTGGCAAAGCTTTTAAACAGTCCTCAAC
CCTTACTGAACATAAGATAATTCATACTGGAGAGAAACCCTACAAATGTGAAAAATGTGGCAAGGCCTTT
AGCTGGTCCTCAGCTTTTACTAAACATAAGAGAAATCATATGGAAGATAAACCCTACAAATGTGAAGAAT
GTGGCAAAGCCTTTAGTGTATTCTCAACCCTTACTAAACATAAAATAATTCATACTAGAGAAAAACCCTA
CAAATGTGAAGAATGTGGCAAAGCCTTTAACCAGTCCTCAATTTTTACTAAACATAAGATAATTCACACT
GAAGGGAAATCCTACAAATGTGAAAAATGTGGCAATGCTTTTAACCAGTCCTCAAACCTTACTGCACGTA
AGATAATTTATACTGGAGAGAAACCCTACAAATATGAAGAATGTGACAAAGCCTTTAACAAGTTCTCAAC
CCTTATTACACATCAGATAATTTATACTGGAGAGAAACCCTGCAAACATGAATGTGGCAGAGCCTTTAAC
AAATCCTCAAATTATACTAAAGAGAAACTACAAACCTAGTAATGAACTAGTCCGTAACTTGAAAGTATTT
CGATTTCTTGGCTTTATATATCTTGTGGAAAGGACGACTCAGTATTGGGCTAAGTTGGGTGACGCGTTAA
GTCGACAATCAACCTCTGGATTACAAAATTTGTGAAAGATTGACTGGTATTCTTAACTATGTTGCTCCTT
TTACGCTATGTGGATACGCTGCTTTAATGCCTTTGTATCATGCTATTGCTTCCCGTATGGCTTTCATTTT
CTCCTCCTTGTATAAATCCTGGTTGCTGTCTCTTTATGAGGAGTTGTGGCCCGTTGTCAGGCAACGTGGC
GTGGTGTGCACTGTGTTTGCTGACGCAACCCCCACTGGTTGGGGCATTGCCACCACCTGTCAGCTCCTTT
CCGGGACTTTCGCTTTCCCCCTCCCTATTGCCACGGCGGAACTCATCGCCGCCTGCCTTGCCCGCTGCTG
GACAGGGGCTCGGCTGTTGGGCACTGACAATTCCGTGGTGTTGTCGGGGAAATCATCGTCCTTTCCTTGG
CTGCTCGCCTGTGTTGCCACCTGGATTCTGCGCGGGACGTCCTTCTGCTACGTCCCTTCGGCCCTCAATC
CAGCGGACCTTCCTTCCCGCGGCCTGCTGCCGGCTCTGCGGCCTCTTCCGCGTCTTCGCCTTCGCCCTCA
GACGAGTCGGATCTCCCTTTGGGCCGCCTCCCCGCGTCGACTTTAAGACCAATGACTTACAAGGCAGCTG
TAGATCTTAGCCACTTTTTAAAAGAAAAGGGGGGACTGGAAGGGCTAATTCACTCCCAACGAAGACAAGA
TCTGCTTTTTGCTTGTACTGGGTCTCTCTGGTTAGACCAGATCTGAGCCTGGGAGCTCTCTGGCTAACTA
GGGAACCCACTGCTTAAGCCTCAATAAAGCTTGCCTTGAGTGCTTCAAGTAGTGTGTGCCCGTCTGTTGT
GTGACTCTGGTAACTAGAGATCCCTCAGACCCTTTTAGTCAGTGTGGAAAATCTCTAGCAGTACGTATAG
TAGTTCATGTCATCTTATTATTCAGTATTTATAACTTGCAAAGAAATGAATATCAGAGAGTGAGAGGAAC
TTGTTTATTGCAGCTTATAATGGTTACAAATAAAGCAATAGCATCACAAATTTCACAAATAAAGCATTTT
TTTCACTGCATTCTAGTTGTGGTTTGTCCAAACTCATCAATGTATCTTATCATGTCTGGCTCTAGCTATC
CCGCCCCTAACTCCGCCCATCCCGCCCCTAACTCCGCCCAGTTCCGCCCATTCTCCGCCCCATGGCTGAC
TAATTTTTTTTATTTATGCAGAGGCCGAGGCCGCCTCGGCCTCTGAGCTATTCCAGAAGTAGTGAGGAGG
CTTTTTTGGAGGCCTAGGGACGTACCCAATTCGCCCTATAGTGAGTCGTATTACGCGCGCTCACTGGCCG
TCGTTTTACAACGTCGTGACTGGGAAAACCCTGGCGTTACCCAACTTAATCGCCTTGCAGCACATCCCCC
TTTCGCCAGCTGGCGTAATAGCGAAGAGGCCCGCACCGATCGCCCTTCCCAACAGTTGCGCAGCCTGAAT
GGCGAATGGG
[124 nt withheld, positions 7361-7484]
C
[91 nt withheld, positions 7486-7576]
A
[49 nt withheld, positions 7578-7626]
CCTTTGACGTTGGAGTCCACGTTCTTT
[37 nt withheld, positions 7654-7690]
ACCCTATCTCGGTCTATTCTTTTGATTTATAAGGGATTTTGCCGATTTCGGCCTATTGGTTAAAAAATGA
GCTGATTTAACAAAAATTTAACGCGAATTTTAACAAAATATTAACGCTTACAATTTAGGTGGCACTTTTC
GGGGAAATGTGCGCGGAACCCCTATTTGTTTATTTTTCTAAATACATTCAAATATGTATCCGCTCATGAG
ACAATAACCCTGATAAATGCTTCAATAATATTGAAAAAGGAAGAGTATGAGTATTCAACATTTCCGTGTC
GCCCTTATTCCCTTTTTTGCGGCATTTTGCCTTCCTGTTTTTGCTCACCCAGAAACGCTGGTGAAAGTAA
AAGATGCTGAAGATCAGTTGGGTGCACGAGTGGGTTACATCGAACTGGATCTCAACAGCGGTAAGATCCT
TGAGAGTTTTCGCCCCGAAGAACGTTTTCCAATGATGAGCACTTTTAAAGTTCTGCTATGTGGCGCGGTA
TTATCCCGTATTGACGCCGGGCAAGAGCAACTCGGTCGCCGCATACACTATTCTCAGAATGACTTGGTTG
AGTACTCACCAGTCACAGAAAAGCATCTTACGGATGGCATGACAGTAAGAGAATTATGCAGTGCTGCCAT
AACCATGAGTGATAACACTGCGGCCAACTTACTTCTGACAACGATCGGAGGACCGAAGGAGCTAACCGCT
TTTTTGCACAACATGGGGGATCATGTAACTCGCCTTGATCGTTGGGAACCGGAGCTGAATGAAGCCATAC
CAAACGACGAGCGTGACACCACGATGCCTGTAGCAATGGCAACAACGTTGCGCAAACTATTAACTGGCGA
ACTACTTACTCTAGCTTCCCGGCAACAATTAATAGACTGGATGGAGGCGGATAAAGTTGCAGGACCACTT
CTGCGCTCGGCCCTTCCGGCTGGCTGGTTTATTGCTGATAAATCTGGAGCCGGTGAGCGTGGGTCTCGCG
GTATCATTGCAGCACTGGGGCCAGATGGTAAGCCCTCCCGTATCGTAGTTATCTACACGACGGGGAGTCA
GGCAACTATGGATGAACGAAATAGACAGATCGCTGAGATAGGTGCCTCACTGATTAAGCATTGGTAACTG
TCAGACCAAGTTTACTCATATATACTTTAGATTGATTTAAAACTTCATTTTTAATTTAAAAGGATCTAGG
TGAAGATCCTTTTTGATAATCTCATGACCAAAATCCCTTAACGTGAGTTTTCGTTCCACTGAGCGTCAGA
CCCCGTAGAAAAGATCAAAGGATCTTCTTGAGATCCTTTTTTTCTGCGCGTAATCTGCTGCTTGCAAACA
AAAAAACCACCGCTACCAGCGGTGGTTTGTTTGCCGGATCAAGAGCTACCAACTCTTTTTCCGAAGGTAA
CTGGCTTCAGCAGAGCGCAGATACCAAATACTGTTCTTCTAGTGTAGCCGTAGTTAGGCCACCACTTCAA
GAACTCTGTAGCACCGCCTACATACCTCGCTCTGCTAATCCTGTTACCAGTGGCTGCTGCCAGTGGCGAT
AAGTCGTGTCTTACCGGGTTGGACTCAAGACGATAGTTACCGGATAAGGCGCAGCGGTCGGGCTGAACGG
GGGGTTCGTGCACACAGCCCAGCTTGGAGCGAACGACCTACACCGAACTGAGATACCTACAGCGTGAGCT
ATGAGAAAGCGCCACGCTTCCCGAAGGGAGAAAGGCGGACAGGTATCCGGTAAGCGGCAGGGTCGGAACA
GGAGAGCGCACGAGGGAGCTTCCAGGGGGAAACGCCTGGTATCTTTATAGTCCTGTCGGGTTTCGCCACC
TCTGACTTGAGCGTCGATTTTTGTGATGCTCGTCAGGGGGGCGGAGCCTATGGAAAAACGCCAGCAACGC
GGCCTTTTTACGGTTCCTGGCCTTTTGCTGGCCTTTTGCTCACATGTTCTTTCCTGCGTTATCCCCTGAT
TCTGTGGATAACCGTATTACCGCCTTTGAGTGAGCTGATACCGCTCGCCGCAGCCGAACGACCGAGCGCA
GCGAGTCAGTGAGCGAGGAAGCGGAAGAGCGCCCAATACGCAAACCGCCTCTCCCCGCGCGTTGGCCGAT
TCATTAATGCAGCTGGCACGACAGGTTTCCCGACTGGAAAGCGGGCAGTGAGCGCAACGCAATTAATGTG
AGTTAGCTCACTCATTAGGCACCCCAGGCTTTACACTTTATGCTTCCGGCTCGTATGTTGTGTGGAATTG
TGAGCGGATAACAATTTCACACAGGAAACAGCTATGACCATGATTACGCCAAGCGCGCAATTAACCCTCA
CTAAAGGGAACAAAAGCTGGAGCTGCAAGC
