>Addgene plasmid #142687 | TFORF0773 | depositor partial sequence | sequence record 280199 | Insert
ACCGCCACCATGGGACCACTGACATTTAGGGATGTGAAAATAGAATTCTCTCTAGAGGAATGGCAATGCC
TGGACACTGCGCAGCGGAATTTATATAGAGATGTGATGTTAGAGAACTACAGAAACCTGGTCTTCCTTGT
TATGTGTTCTCATTTTGCCCAAGATGTTTGGCCAGAGCACAGCATAAAAGATTCTTTCCAAAAAGTGATA
CTGAGAACATATGGAAAATATGGACATGAGAATTTACAGCTAAGAAAAGACCATAAAAGTGTGGATGCAT
GTAAGGTGTACAAAGGAGGTTATAATGGACTTAACCAGTGTTTGACAACTACTGACAGCAAGATATTTCA
GTGTGATAAATATGTGAAAGTCTTTCATAAATTTCCAAATGTAAATAGAAATAAGATAAGACATACTGGA
AAGAAACCTTTCAAATGTAAAAACCGTGGCAAATCATTTTGCATGCTTTCACAATTAACTCAACATAAGA
AAATTCATACTAGAGAGTATTCTTACAAATGTGAAGAATGTGGTAAAGCCTTTAACTGGTCCTCAACCCT
TACTAAACATAAGATAATTCATACTGGAGAAAAACCCTACAAATGTGAAGAATGTGGCAAAGCTTTTAAC
CGGTCCTCAAATCTTACTAAACATAAAATAATTCATACTGGAGAGAAACCCTACAAATGTGAAGAATGTG
GCAAAGCTTTTAACCGGTCCTCAACCCTTACTAAACATAAAAGAATTCATACAGAAGAGAAACCCTACAA
ATGTGAAGAATGTGGCAAGGCCTTTAACCAGTTCTCGATTCTTAATAAACATAAGAGAATTCATATGGAA
GATAAACCCTACAAATGTGAAGAATGTGGCAAAGCCTTTAGAGTATTCTCAATTCTTAAAAAACATAAGA
TAATCCATACTGGGGAAAAACCATACAAATGTGAAGAATGTGGCAAAGCCTTTAACCAGTTCTCAAACCT
TACTAAACATAAGATAATTCATACTGGAGAGAAACCCTACAAATGTGATGAATGTGGCAAAGCCTTTAAC
CAGTCCTCAACCCTTACTAAACATAAAAGAATTCATACGGGAGAAAAACCCTACAAATGTGAAGAATGTG
GCAAAGCTTTTAAACAGTCCTCAACCCTTACTGAACATAAGATAATTCATACTGGAGAGAAACCCTACAA
ATGTGAAAAATGTGGCAAGGCCTTTAGCTGGTCCTCAGCTTTTACTAAACATAAGAGAAATCATATGGAA
GATAAACCCTACAAATGTGAAGAATGTGGCAAAGCCTTTAGTGTATTCTCAACCCTTACTAAACATAAAA
TAATTCATACTAGAGAAAAACCCTACAAATGTGAAGAATGTGGCAAAGCCTTTAACCAGTCCTCAATTTT
TACTAAACATAAGATAATTCACACTGAAGGGAAATCCTACAAATGTGAAAAATGTGGCAATGCTTTTAAC
CAGTCCTCAAACCTTACTGCACGTAAGATAATTTATACTGGAGAGAAACCCTACAAATATGAAGAATGTG
ACAAAGCCTTTAACAAGTTCTCAACCCTTATTACACATCAGATAATTTATACTGGAGAGAAACCCTGCAA
ACATGAATGTGGCAGAGCCTTTAACAAATCCTCAAATTATACTAAAGAGAAACTACAAACCTAGTAATGA
ACTAGTCCGTAACTTGAAAGTATTTCGATTTCTTGGCTTTATATATCTTGTGGAAAGGACGACTCAGTAT
TGGGCTAAGTTGGGTG
