>Addgene plasmid #142687 | TFORF0773 | depositor partial sequence | sequence record 280200 | Barcode
CTCAGTATTGGGCTAAGTTGGGTG
